>Addgene plasmid #31970 | sh-RNA hULK2 | depositor partial sequence | sequence record 36086 | sh-RNA hULK2 sequence 19 bps
ACCCTGAGCTGTGCACATC
