>Addgene plasmid #31970 | sh-RNA hULK2 | addgene partial sequence | sequence record 37084 | hU6-F 5'-GAGGGCCTATTTCCCATGATT-3'
CAGGCTGTTAGAGAGATAATTGGAATTAATTTGACTGTAAACACAAAGATATTAGTACAAAATACGTGAC
GTAGAAAGTAATAATTTCTTGGGTAGTTTGCAGTTTTAAAATTATGTTTTAAAATGGACTATCATATGCT
TACCGTAACTTGAAAGTATTTCGATTTCTTGGCTTTATATATCTTGTGGAAAGGACGAAACACCGGTACC
CTGAGCTGTGCACATCTTCAAGAGAGATGTGCACAGCTCAGGTTTTTTTGAATTCTCGACCTCGAGACAA
ATGGCAGTATTCATCCACAATTTTTAAAAGAAAAGGGGGGATTGGGGGGTACAGTGCAGGGGAAAAGAAT
AGTAGACATAATAGCAACAGACATACAACCTAAGGAATTACAAAACCAAATTACAAAATTTCAAAATTTC
CGGGTTTATTACAGGGACAGCAGAGATCCACTTTTGGCCGCGGCTCGAGGGGGT
