>Addgene plasmid #31970 | sh-RNA hULK2 | addgene partial sequence | sequence record 38346 | hU6-F 5'-GAGGGCCTATTTCCCATGATT-3'
GGCTGTTAGAGAGATAATTGGAATTAATTTGACTGTAAACACAAAGATATTAGTACAAAATACGTGACGT
AGAAAGTAATAATTTCTTGGGTAGTTTGCAGTTTTAAAATTATGTTTTAAAATGGACTATCATATGCTTA
CCGTAACTTGAAAGTATTTCGATTTCTTGGCTTTATATATCTTGTGGAAAGGACGAAACACCGGTACCCT
GAGCTGTGCACATCTTCAAGAGAGATGTGCACAGCTCAGGGTTTTTTGAATTCTCGACCTCGAGACAAAT
GGCAGTATTCATCCACAATTTTAAAAGAAAAGGGGGGATTGGGGGGTACAGTGCAGGGGAAAGAATAGTA
GACATAATAGCAACAGACATACAAACTAAAGAATTACAAAAACAAATTACAAAAATTCAAAATTTTCGGG
TTTATTACAGGGACAGCAGAGATCCACTTTGGCCGCGGCTCGAGGGGGTTGGGGTTGCGCCTTTTCCAAG
GCAGCCCTGGGTTTGCGCAGGGACGCGGCTGCTCTGGGCGTGGTTCCGGGAAACGCAGCGGCGCCGACCC
TGGGTCTCGCACATTCTTCACGTCCGTTCGCAGCGTCACCCGGATCTTCGCCGCTACCCTTGTGGGCCCC
CCGGCGACGCTTCCTGCTCCGCCCCTAAGTCGGGAAGGTTCCTTGCGGTTCGCGGCGTGCCGGACGTGAC
AAACGGAAGCCGCACGTCTCACTAGTACCCTCGCAGACGGACAGCGCCAGGGAGCAATGGCAGCGCGCCG
ACCGCGATGGGCTGTGGCCAATAGCGGCTGCTCAGCAGGGCGCGCCGAGAGCAGCGGCCGGGAAGGGGCG
GTGCGGGAGGCGGGGTGTGGGGCGGTAGTGTGGGCCCTGTTCCTGCCCG
