[The description below was written by a language model from this plasmid's Addgene catalogue record.]
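Description:
sh-RNA hULK2 is a lentiviral RNA interference plasmid built on the pLKO.1 backbone, a transfer vector of roughly 7 kb before insertion that is designed for delivery of short hairpin RNAs into mammalian cells. It is propagated in bacteria under ampicillin selection, and the record lists a recombination-deficient strain as the growth host, a common choice for lentiviral plasmids because their repeated long terminal repeat sequences can be unstable. Copy number is not recorded. In mammalian cells, transduced or transfected populations can be selected with puromycin.

The payload is a short hairpin RNA directed against human ULK2 (also known as ATG1B or Unc51.2), a serine/threonine kinase related to yeast Atg1. The hairpin is transcribed from the human U6 promoter, an RNA polymerase III promoter well suited to producing small, defined transcripts. These are processed by the cellular RNAi machinery into a small interfering RNA that reduces the target mRNA. The hairpin was introduced by restriction enzyme cloning, but the specific sites used are not stated, and no feature table is provided, so the detailed arrangement of viral and regulatory elements cannot be confirmed beyond what is standard for pLKO.1. As a transfer vector, it would normally be combined with separate packaging and envelope plasmids to generate viral particles capable of stable integration.

The associated publication concerns ULK-Atg13-FIP200 complexes as mediators of mTOR signalling to the autophagy machinery, so the construct is suited to stable knockdown of ULK2 in human cells for studies of autophagy regulation.
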