Addgene plasmid #31970: sh-RNA hULK2
Depositing lab: Do-Hyung Kim. Depositing organization: University of Minnesota. Publication: ULK-Atg13-FIP200 complexes mediate mTOR signaling to the autophagy machinery. Jung CH, Jun CB, Ro SH, Kim YM, Otto NM, Cao J, Kundu M, Kim DH. Mol Biol Cell. 2009 Apr;20(7):1992-2003. Epub 2009 Feb 18. 10.1091/mbc.e08-12-1249 PubMed 19225151.
Backbone
  Vector backbone: pLKO.1
  Backbone manufacturer: Addgene Plasmid 8453
  Backbone size w/o insert (bp): 7032
  Vector type: Mammalian Expression, Lentiviral, RNAi
  Selectable markers: Puromycin
Growth in bacteria
  Bacterial resistance: Ampicillin, 100 μg/mL
  Growth temperature: 37°C
  Growth strain: Stbl3
  Copy number: Unknown
Gene/Insert
  Gene/Insert name: ULK2
  gRNA/shRNA sequence: accctgagctgtgcacatc
  Species: H. sapiens (human)
  Entrez Gene: ULK2 (a.k.a. ATG1B, Unc51.2)
  Promoter: hU6
  Cloning method: Restriction Enzyme; 5′ cloning site unknown (unknown if destroyed); 3′ cloning site unknown (unknown if destroyed)
  Sequencing primers: 5′ LKO.1 5'
Terms and licenses: Academic/Nonprofit Terms; Industry Terms: Not Available to Industry
How to cite: sh-RNA hULK2 was a gift from Do-Hyung Kim (Addgene plasmid # 31970 ; http://n2t.net/addgene:31970 ; RRID:Addgene_31970)
